>Addgene plasmid #164223 | pSM_ser-2prom3p::myr-mCherry | addgene full sequence | sequence record 322522 | Addgene NGS Result
ATGACCATGATTACGCCAAGCTTGTAAAAGTTTAGTAAATTAACTGCTAAAGAATATAAAGCTAACACAG
CAAAACATGTGAATGATCCAACGATAATCACCACCCACAACATAGCTTTGAGTTGATTATTTGAGTTTTT
AAATCAAAATCGTCTTTTTAAAACAGGATAAACCCGACGAAATTCAAAAAATTCCCAGAAAGTGAAAAAA
AATCAAGCAAGTATGTGTCTTTGATTTTTGTAGTTTTTTTTTACAAATTTCAAAAGATCTAGTATCCTAA
ATTATACCGTATATTCCCTATTAGTATCGCCCCCCTCACTCGACTTATCGTTTATATCTTGGTTGTCTTT
GATCATATTTTAAAAATTCAAACGACAAAATCTTTTTCAAATCTATCGTTATGCTCTGGTTTTTGAAGAT
ATCAAAAATCTTCTGAAACCGCTGAAATATTAGCCGACAAAGTCGATTAATGGGGGGCCATAATAATAGG
GAATAGTGTTTTTCCCATATTCCCTAATTGTTTTCCAAATATCAATTTTCACAGTTTTAATTTAATTGCG
CTTACTACATAGTTTTAACTAAGTTTTAATATTCGAAACTAGCTGTTACAAAAAGGTTATGAAATTACAT
TTTCAGACGATTTCTGAATTTTTAAACATTCAAAAGGTCTTGCTATATTGTTTGATCCAAATAAACAAAA
AGCCTGTACAAGAAACATATCTTATTTCATCATAAATAATGTTGTTCTATTTTGAAATAATTACATAATT
AAGTTGAAAAATTGTCAGAAGCCGGAAAAAAACACGAATCGACTTTCCCAGCAAGAATATCAGAAAACCT
GTTGAGCAAAAAAAAACAATCTCGTTGTTGAAAAAACCAGATAGCTGGAAGAAATTGAAAATAAAAAGAC
AACACACATATATACTAAAAACATGAGGCAAAAGAACTGTCTATTGAAACACGAAACGAGGAGAAAAAAA
AATAAAAACGGCCTTGTGATTGTCCAGTTGAGTTTTGTTTCACACGGTTTTTACGATCAATGCAAAGAAA
AAAAAAGGATTCAATAATGGTGGAAGAAATATTCGTGGAAGTACAACTATGTACTACAACTTATGAATTT
GAATTTCATTCCCGAAAATTTGTCGGAAAATTGTGTAAAAGGGGTCATATAGATAATAACCGATGTGGGG
GGAGAAAGGATGAAGAAGTGGTGGGAGGCAAAACAAAGATGAATCCGAAAAGGATGCAGCAATTCAGAAC
AGATGCATCCCGGAAAATGAAAACGAAGGTCATCGCTATTTCTTACCTTTTCACCAAAATCTTTCTTCTT
CACTGATCCAGGGTCAGAAATTTGAAATTTTGAAGGACAACAGTGTTGCCATAGCAGGAACTGGGGGCTG
GGGCTGGGGGGAGAAAATTTATTTCTCACGTCGTTTTTCTCAACCTTCTTCAGTCTCCTAGATATCTCCT
AGAAACCTTTGAGTTATACGAGTGAAGAGACGGAAAAGCCACAGAATAAGGGAAAAATGTAAGTAAGAGT
GGTGGAGAGCCAAGGAAATGTGACAAATTAATAACACGACGGCCTACAACTCACTTTGTTATAATAATTT
TAATTTGAAATCTTCTTTCTTGCAAAAAGAGTACTAGTGAAGGACGGATGAAGAACGATGGAATACTTGA
AAATCTTCTCAGATCTTCTTCTTTCCTCCTCGAAATTAGAGTTAATCCAAAAGATAAACAGTTGTAAGTG
GTGTGTGAATCTTCAAGAGAGCCGGAGATGACAGTCTCAGAGGTGAGTCACTGTTTTTTTTTGTTGGATT
GTGCTGGGCTTAGCTGCTAGCCGGATGTAAGAATATTGAAAAAATGAATATAAAAAGTTTAATGATATAA
ACCGGTAGCGAGATGATATATAAGTTCAGATGTGTTGATAAATAGGGTTTTTCGTTTAAATGTACTGATA
ATTATTGAAAATTTTAAATTTTCTAGAAAATCAGTTCAAAAAATTTTGATTTTGTAATAACAAAAAAGTT
CAGTCAAACGTTCAGGCAGTTGCCATGAGTTTAGTAAAGCTAGACTTTTTGAGAACATTTTTTGTTGAAA
TAATTGTTTTAATTTTAAAATGTTTAGTTCAAATAACTAGAACATACATAAGTAGAACATAAAATTTGAA
TAAAATTGTCGTCTTCCAAAATTGTAAAATTATATTGCAAAAACTGTGTAACTCAAACTGCTGATCAAAA
TATTTATTGAAGTTTAACAGAGTTTAAAACACAAAATTATAGTGAAGAAATGCACAGAAAATGCATCCAA
ACTCAATTATTTCCTAGAATGAAGAATTTTAAAAATGATGTTATAACAAAATTCTTTTCAATTCAAAAAC
TAGATTGTATTTACAACGTCGGAATGATTAAAACACATTTAGAATATAAAATTCTTAAAATAAATTAAAA
TTTTGTGGACTGGACTTTTTGGAGACTTGGCGAATTATGGTTATTCCGAAACGCTGTCGACTTCAACTGT
AGGCGAAATACACGCGCGCGGAACTCGTAAGATGTCGGCGGCCTTATATTGGGTGGGGTCCCGATTTTTG
CCTTTTTCCCGTGAGTGGACGAGCAAAATTCGGGGCTTCTTTGGGCGTACACGCCAAGCAGTTTTATTAT
TTTGAGTGTATAGCTCTTAAAAAACTGTAAAAATGTGTTTGAAAAAGATATGCTATGAATTTTGATCATT
TTATCCACTGTACTGAAACTCGAACATAAAAACCAAAATTATACGAAAAAATCGTTTGGAGACGGCGATT
CTAACTTTTGGTGATGAAAAACTTATCGAAATGTTACATTTCGAATCTTTGATATCAGAAAAAAAGTCAC
TGATCATCTTCTGAAATAAATTAACAAGAAAGTATTCCTCTAGTATCAAAATGTCTCTAGTGGCTTTCTC
AAAGACATTAATCCCCATATCTCATAGTTCAGACGAACTTTCCACAGTAAACAATACTAGACGTTCAGAA
TATGAAATTTAATCATGTTTTATATGAAAAAAGTTGCTCCATTCAATTTTAATACTCGACAAAAAAGGAA
CCAAGTTCCTTAGTGCAAAAATTCCAAAAATCTAAAACAGGTTCCACTGAGCTTTGGCAAAATGATTAGA
AGAGCATTTCAATGCTCTTCTAATATGTTTCTAGGTGTTATTTTTTTTCTCAATTTTTTTTTGTAACTTT
CTTGTTTTAGCAACAACAAAAATTATTTCATTTGAAATTACAGAAACAGAAATTCTCAAAATGCTGTTTC
CAAAAATCAGGTATAATTTGTTCACACAATTAATAATGTTTCTAGAAAATAGTTTTATTTTGACGCAACT
AAGAAACATAAAAACATCTTTTAATCAGTCAGTTTTAATCAGGGGCAGATAGCTCAGCCGGTAGCGCCGG
CCGCTAGCAATCTGGAGGTCACGAGTTCAAGTCCCGCCTCACCCCCTATGCTCACCCATCATCTATTAGG
AAATGGAGCAATCCCCAACTAGATTATCGGCCACAGTCCCCGGCTAGGACGTGGCTTAAATTACAGCTCA
GTGGGAGCACCACCAGGCAGTGTACCTGAATCCCAGATCCGCAGTACATAGCACTTGAAGAACGGATCGT
CCTTTAATCCTTTTTTTTTAAATCTCGTTTCAAAATTATTTTAAACCCATTTTTTTCAAATTGTTACTTG
AATTCAGTGTTTCTGAATTTATTACAGCCATATGTGTTTTGTGATTTCTGATCCATCTCGATTCGGTTTC
CACTTCTCATATCCATTTCTCAACCCGTTTTTTTTGTATTCTACCTTTTTCCTACCAACTCATGTCAATT
TCGCACAACATAACAAATCACAACGTCTAAAAGCGAAGCAAATGAATGTAAAAGAAGGTTATCAATCAGA
GTCTCCTCGGGCTCCTTCCTTTTGAGGTTTGATGACGCGAAAAATCGGAAGGGCCTTGCGTTGTCCTCCG
GCCAGTAGCAATTCATTTCGTAGACGTTTTTTTCCCCTGCTACATTCTGACGACAATAATATTATTTTTG
TTGGCTAAATTTACTATAGCTAATTATTCATTTTGGCATATTTTTGTGACATCACAACACATAATGGGAT
CCCCGGGATTGGCCAAAGGACCCAAAGGTATGTTTCGAATGATACTAACATAACATAGAACATTTTCAGG
AGGACCCTTGGCTAGCGGGCCGGCCATGGGATCATGTATTGGAAAAGTCTCAAAGGGTGAAGAAGATAAC
ATGGCAATTATTAAAGAGTTTATGCGTTTCAAGGTGCATATGGAGGGATCTGTCAATGGGCATGAGTTTG
AAATTGAAGGTGAAGGAGAAGGCCGACCATATGAGGGAACACAAACCGCAAAACTAAAGGTAAGTTTAAA
CATATATATACTAACTAACCCTGATTATTTAAATTTTCAGGTAACTAAAGGCGGACCATTACCATTCGCC
TGGGACATCCTCTCTCCACAGTTCATGTATGGAAGTAAAGCTTATGTTAAACATCCGGCAGATATACCAG
ATTATTTGAAACTTTCATTCCCGGAGGGTTTTAAGTGGGAACGCGTAATGAATTTTGAAGACGGAGGAGT
TGTTACAGTGACGCAAGACTCAAGGTAAGTTTAAACAGTTCGGTACTAACTAACCATACATATTTAAATT
TTCAGCCTCCAAGATGGAGAATTTATTTATAAAGTCAAACTTCGAGGAACGAATTTCCCCTCGGATGGAC
CTGTTATGCAGAAGAAGACTATGGGATGGGAAGCTTCAAGTGAAAGAATGTACCCTGAAGACGGTGCTCT
TAAGGGAGAGATTAAACAACGTCTTAAATTGAAAGATGGAGGACATTACGATGCTGAGGTAAGTTTAAAC
ATGATTTTACTAACTAACTAATCTGATTTAAATTTTCAGGTGAAGACAACTTACAAAGCCAAAAAACCAG
TTCAGCTGCCAGGAGCGTACAATGTTAATATTAAACTGGATATCACCTCCCACAACGAGGATTACACTAT
CGTTGAGCAATATGAAAGAGCTGAAGGGCGGCACTCGACAGGTGGCATGGATGAATTGTATAAGTAAGGT
ACCATGGTATTGATATCTGAGCTCCGCATCGGCCGCTGTCATCAGATCGCCATCTCGCGCCCGTGCCTCT
GACTTCTAAGTCCAATTACTCTTCAACATCCCTACATGCTCTTTCTCCCTGTGCTCCCACCCCCTATTTT
TGTTATTATCAAAAAACTTCTCTTAATTTCTTTGTTTTTTAGCTTCTTTTAAGTCACCTCTAACAATGAA
ATTGTGTAGATTCAAAAATAGAATTAATTCGTAATAAAAAGTCGAAAAAAATTGTGCTCCCTCCCCCCAT
TAATAATAATTCTATCCCAAAATCTACACAATGTTCTGTGTACACTTCTTATGTTTTTTACTTCTGATAA
ATTTTTTTGAAACATCATAGAAAAAACCGCACACAAAATACCTTATCATATGTTACGTTTCAGTTTATGA
CCGCAATTTTTATTTCTTCGCACGTCTGGGCCTCTCATGACGTCAAATCATGCTCATCGTGAAAAAGTTT
TGGAGTATTTTTGGAATTTTTCAATCAAGTGAAAGTTTATGAAATTAATTTTCCTGCTTTTGCTTTTTGG
GGTTTCCCCTATTGTTTGTCAAGATTTCGAGGACGGCGTTTTTCTTGCTAAAATCACAAGTATTGATGAG
CACGATGCAAGAAAGATCGGAAGAAGGTTTGGGTTTGAGGCTCAGTGGAAGGTGAGTAGAAGTTGATAAT
TTGAAAGTGGAGTAGTGTCTATGGGGTTTTTGCCTTAAATGACAGAATACATTCCCAATATACCAAACAT
AACTGTTTCTACTAGTCGGCCGTACGGGCCCTTTCGTCTCGCGCGTTTCGGTGATGACGGTGAAAACCTC
TGACACATGCAGCTCCCGGAGACGGTCACAGCTTGTCTGTAAGCGGATGCCGGGAGCAGACAAGCCCGTC
AGGGCGCGTCAGCGGGTGTTGGCGGGTGTCGGGGCTGGCTTAACTATGCGGCATCAGAGCAGATTGTACT
GAGAGTGCACCATATGCGGTGTGAAATACCGCACAGATGCGTAAGGAGAAAATACCGCATCAGGCGGCCT
TAATTAAGGGCCTCGTGATACGCCTATTTTTATAGGTTAATGTCATGATAATAATGGTTTCTTAGACGTC
AGGTGGCACTTTTCGGGGAAATGTGCGCGGAACCCCTATTTGTTTATTTTTCTAAATACATTCAAATATG
TATCCGCTCATGAGACAATAACCCTGATAAATGCTTCAATAATATTGAAAAAGGAAGAGTATGAGTATTC
AACATTTCCGTGTCGCCCTTATTCCCTTTTTTGCGGCATTTTGCCTTCCTGTTTTTGCTCACCCAGAAAC
GCTGGTGAAAGTAAAAGATGCTGAAGATCAGTTGGGTGCACGAGTGGGTTACATCGAACTGGATCTCAAC
AGCGGTAAGATCCTTGAGAGTTTTCGCCCCGAAGAACGTTTTCCAATGATGAGCACTTTTAAAGTTCTGC
TATGTGGCGCGGTATTATCCCGTATTGACGCCGGGCAAGAGCAACTCGGTCGCCGCATACACTATTCTCA
GAATGACTTGGTTGAGTACTCACCAGTCACAGAAAAGCATCTTACGGATGGCATGACAGTAAGAGAATTA
TGCAGTGCTGCCATAACCATGAGTGATAACACTGCGGCCAACTTACTTCTGACAACGATCGGAGGACCGA
AGGAGCTAACCGCTTTTTTGCACAACATGGGGGATCATGTAACTCGCCTTGATCGTTGGGAACCGGAGCT
GAATGAAGCCATACCAAACGACGAGCGTGACACCACGATGCCTGTAGCAATGGCAACAACGTTGCGCAAA
CTATTAACTGGCGAACTACTTACTCTAGCTTCCCGGCAACAATTAATAGACTGGATGGAGGCGGATAAAG
TTGCAGGACCACTTCTGCGCTCGGCCCTTCCGGCTGGCTGGTTTATTGCTGATAAATCTGGAGCCGGTGA
GCGTGGGTCTCGCGGTATCATTGCAGCACTGGGGCCAGATGGTAAGCCCTCCCGTATCGTAGTTATCTAC
ACGACGGGGAGTCAGGCAACTATGGATGAACGAAATAGACAGATCGCTGAGATAGGTGCCTCACTGATTA
AGCATTGGTAACTGTCAGACCAAGTTTACTCATATATACTTTAGATTGATTTAAAACTTCATTTTTAATT
TAAAAGGATCTAGGTGAAGATCCTTTTTGATAATCTCATGACCAAAATCCCTTAACGTGAGTTTTCGTTC
CACTGAGCGTCAGACCCCGTAGAAAAGATCAAAGGATCTTCTTGAGATCCTTTTTTTCTGCGCGTAATCT
GCTGCTTGCAAACAAAAAAACCACCGCTACCAGCGGTGGTTTGTTTGCCGGATCAAGAGCTACCAACTCT
TTTTCCGAAGGTAACTGGCTTCAGCAGAGCGCAGATACCAAATACTGTTCTTCTAGTGTAGCCGTAGTTA
GGCCACCACTTCAAGAACTCTGTAGCACCGCCTACATACCTCGCTCTGCTAATCCTGTTACCAGTGGCTG
CTGCCAGTGGCGATAAGTCGTGTCTTACCGGGTTGGACTCAAGACGATAGTTACCGGATAAGGCGCAGCG
GTCGGGCTGAACGGGGGGTTCGTGCACACAGCCCAGCTTGGAGCGAACGACCTACACCGAACTGAGATAC
CTACAGCGTGAGCTATGAGAAAGCGCCACGCTTCCCGAAGGGAGAAAGGCGGACAGGTATCCGGTAAGCG
GCAGGGTCGGAACAGGAGAGCGCACGAGGGAGCTTCCAGGGGGAAACGCCTGGTATCTTTATAGTCCTGT
CGGGTTTCGCCACCTCTGACTTGAGCGTCGATTTTTGTGATGCTCGTCAGGGGGGCGGAGCCTATGGAAA
AACGCCAGCAACGCGGCCTTTTTACGGTTCCTGGCCTTTTGCTGGCCTTTTGCTCACATGTTCTTTCCTG
CGTTATCCCCTGATTCTGTGGATAACCGTATTACCGCCTTTGAGTGAGCTGATACCGCTCGCCGCAGCCG
AACGACCGAGCGCAGCGAGTCAGTGAGCGAGGAAGCGGAAGAGCGCCCAATACGCAAACCGCCTCTCCCC
GCGCGTTGGCCGATTCATTAATGCAGCTGGCACGACAGGTTTCCCGACTGGAAAGCGGGCAGTGAGCGCA
ACGCAATTAATGTGAGTTAGCTCACTCATTAGGCACCCCAGGCTTTACACTTTATGCTTCCGGCTCGTAT
GTTGTGTGGAATTGTGAGCGGATAACAATTTCACACAGGAAACAGCT
Features (pLannotate 1.2.2; 11 found; start..end, strand, type, name):
   4247..5104    +  CDS            mCherry: mCherry is a basic (constitutively fluorescent) red fluorescent protein published in 2004, derived from Discosoma sp.. It is reported to be a very rapidly-maturing monomer with low acid sensitivity.
   5639..5791    +  CDS            aex-5 (fragment): AEX5_CAEEL - Also known as kpc-3 From Caenorhabditis elegans.
   5918..5953    +  CDS            rop (fragment): Rop protein, which maintains plasmids at low copy number; rop
   6055..6154    +  misc_feature   bom (fragment): basis of mobility region from pBR322
   6256..6360    +  promoter       AmpR promoter: bla
   6361..7221    +  CDS            AmpR: β-lactamase; bla; confers resistance to ampicillin, carbenicillin, and related antibiotics
   7392..7980    +  rep_origin     ori: high-copy-number ColE1/pMB1/pBR322/pUC origin of replication
   8163..8255    +  CDS            lacI (fragment): lac repressor; lacI; The lac repressor binds to the lac operator to inhibit transcription in E. coli. This inhibition can be relieved by adding lactose or isopropyl-β-D-thiogalactopyranoside (IPTG).
   8268..8289    +  protein_bind   CAP binding site: CAP binding activates transcription in the presence of cAMP. E. coli catabolite activator protein
   8304..8334    +  promoter       lac promoter: promoter for the E. coli lac operon
   8342..8358    +  protein_bind   lac operator: The lac repressor binds to the lac operator to inhibit transcription in E. coli. This inhibition can be relieved by adding lactose or isopropyl-β-D-thiogalactopyranoside (IPTG). lac repressor encoded by lacI
