[The description below was written by a language model from this plasmid's Addgene catalogue record and pLannotate feature annotations shown in this document.]
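Description:
pSM_ser-2prom3p::myr-mCherry is a C. elegans expression plasmid built on the pSM worm-expression backbone and designed to label PVD neurons with a membrane-targeted red fluorescent protein. In bacteria it is maintained as a high-copy plasmid through a ColE1/pUC-type origin of replication and selected with ampicillin via the β-lactamase (AmpR) gene and its native bla promoter. The sequenced record is 8,377 nt. The backbone also carries remnants typical of pUC/pBR322-derived cloning vectors, including short rop, bom and lacI fragments and a CAP binding site, lac promoter and lac operator. These are vestigial and have no role in worm expression.

The payload is a synthetic myr-mCherry coding sequence. A myristoylation signal fused to mCherry, a rapidly maturing monomeric red fluorescent protein derived from Discosoma, anchors the reporter to the plasma membrane so that fine neuronal processes are outlined rather than only the cell body being filled. Expression is driven by the ser-2prom3 promoter fragment. The automated annotation does not label this promoter, but the roughly 4.2 kb of unannotated sequence upstream of the mCherry feature presumably contains it together with the myristoylation tag. A short fragment matching C. elegans aex-5 is annotated downstream of mCherry. It probably reflects worm genomic sequence in the backbone's 3′ region, though the record does not name a specific 3′ UTR or terminator.

According to the record, the construct is used as a PVD neuron marker in transgenic worms. It was deposited in connection with a study of dendritic branching and ER processing of the DMA-1 receptor, where a membrane-bound reporter helps visualize PVD dendritic arbors.
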