Addgene plasmid #164223: pSM_ser-2prom3p::myr-mCherry
Purpose: Expression of membrane-localized mCherry driven by the ser-2promo3 promoter. For use as a PVD neuron marker in C. elegans.
Depositing lab: Yan Zou. Depositing organization: ShanghaiTech University. Publication: CATP-8/P5A ATPase Regulates ER Processing of the DMA-1 Receptor for Dendritic Branching. Feng Z, Zhao Y, Li T, Nie W, Yang X, Wang X, Wu J, Liao J, Zou Y. Cell Rep. 2020 Sep 8;32(10):108101. doi: 10.1016/j.celrep.2020.108101. PubMed 32905774.
Backbone
  Vector backbone: pSM
  Vector type: Worm Expression
Growth in bacteria
  Bacterial resistance: Ampicillin, 100 μg/mL
  Growth temperature: 37°C
  Growth strain: DH5alpha
  Copy number: High Copy
Gene/Insert
  Gene/Insert name: myr-mCherry
  Species: Synthetic
  Promoter: ser-2promo3
  Cloning method: Unknown
  Sequencing primers: 5′ Unknown; 3′ Unknown
Terms and licenses: Academic/Nonprofit Terms; Industry Terms: Not Available to Industry
How to cite: pSM_ser-2prom3p::myr-mCherry was a gift from Yan Zou (Addgene plasmid # 164223 ; http://n2t.net/addgene:164223 ; RRID:Addgene_164223)
